Addgene plasmid #21088: CBP-HAT-SP65
Depositing lab: Corey Largman. Depositing organization: San Francisco VA Health Care System. Publication: The HOX homeodomain proteins block CBP histone acetyltransferase activity. Shen WF, Krishnan K, Lawrence HJ, Largman C. Mol Cell Biol. 2001 Nov;21(21):7509-22 10.1128/MCB.21.21.7509-7522.2001 PubMed 11585930.
Backbone
  Vector backbone: pSP65
  Backbone manufacturer: Promega
  Backbone size w/o insert (bp): 3000
  Vector type: in vitro TNT
Growth in bacteria
  Bacterial resistance: Ampicillin, 100 μg/mL
  Growth temperature: 37°C
  Growth strain: DH5alpha
  Copy number: Unknown
Gene/Insert
  Gene/Insert name: CBP
  Species: M. musculus (mouse)
  Insert size (bp): 1347
  Mutation: HAT domain aa 1172-1621
  Entrez Gene: Crebbp (a.k.a. CBP, CBP/p300, KAT3A, p300/CBP)
  Tag / fusion protein: Flag (N terminal on backbone)
  Cloning method: Restriction Enzyme; 5′ cloning site BamHI (not destroyed); 3′ cloning site HindIII (not destroyed)
  Sequencing primers: 5′ SP6; 3′ M13_rev
Resource information
  A portion of this plasmid was derived from a plasmid made by: R. Goodman and T. Kouzarides
Terms and licenses: Academic/Nonprofit Terms; Industry Terms: Not Available to Industry
How to cite: CBP-HAT-SP65 was a gift from Corey Largman (Addgene plasmid # 21088 ; http://n2t.net/addgene:21088 ; RRID:Addgene_21088)
