[The description below was written by a language model from this plasmid's Addgene catalogue record.]
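Description:
CBP-HAT-SP65 is an in vitro transcription/translation ("TNT") plasmid built on the pSP65 backbone, a small (about 3 kb) bacterial cloning vector. It is propagated in E. coli under ampicillin selection; the record lists the copy number as unknown and provides no feature table, so the origin of replication and other backbone elements are not itemised. pSP65-type vectors carry a bacteriophage SP6 RNA polymerase promoter upstream of the polylinker, which is consistent with SP6 being listed as the 5′ sequencing primer. This promoter allows the insert to be transcribed in vitro and the resulting RNA translated in a coupled cell-free system.

The insert is a 1,347 bp fragment of mouse Crebbp (CBP, also known as KAT3A) encoding the histone acetyltransferase (HAT) domain, given as amino acids 1172–1621, rather than the full-length coactivator. It was cloned between BamHI and HindIII sites, both of which are retained, and is expressed with an N-terminal Flag epitope supplied by the backbone, so the translated product can be detected or immunoprecipitated with anti-Flag reagents. Part of the plasmid was derived from an earlier CBP construct made in other laboratories.

The plasmid has no mammalian promoter or selection marker noted, so it is suited to producing the isolated CBP HAT domain in cell-free lysates, not to expression in cells. The associated publication concerns inhibition of CBP acetyltransferase activity by HOX homeodomain proteins. This suggests the Flag-tagged HAT domain served in protein–protein interaction and acetyltransferase studies, although the record does not spell out the specific assays.
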