>Addgene plasmid #21088 | CBP-HAT-SP65 | addgene partial sequence | sequence record 107884 | M13pUC-Rev 5'-AGCGGATAACAATTTCACACAGG-3'
AGCTTCTGCGACAGGTCGTTGGAAACATTGGGCATGCTGGGCTTCTTCTTGTTGGCGCGGCTAATGCTGC
TTTTGTTTTTGTTGGTCTTCTTGTTGTTCTTTTTCTTCGCATTTTTGCTGTCACCCTGACTGCCCTCAGG
AGTCTCACTCGCTGCAGTACTCTCTTCTTTTTTCCTTTCTTCTTCTTCTTGTTCTAGTTCCTTAATGCTT
TCTTCCAACACATTAGGCCAGAAATCTCCTTCAAAATAGGGCAACTCCTTGGCACTCGTGAGCCTGTCTT
CGTTCGCTTGTTTGAAGATGTCCTTATAGTCGTTAATGATCCTCTCTGCAAACGCCTTGTCCAGCATCTT
CTTGTACCACTCCTGTAGTCGTTTTGGTTTGGGGATTTTCTGGTCAGGGGGGTGGCAATGAAAGATATAG
TCATCTCCTTCACTTGGGGGACAGGCCCAAATATGTCCTGTCACATACCCCAATTTCTTCACATACTCGA
GATATCCGATGAGGATCTCATGGTAAACAGCTGTCCGGAGGCAGCGGGGCCGGAAGAAATGAATACTGTC
CAGATAAGATATGTATACACGCCTTGTATTTGGTGGGGGGCAATCAGAGCCGTATTCTTGCACATGCATC
CCAAAAAAGCACACATCGACTCCATCGATCTCCTCAAAAGCAAAGAGTGCTTTGGTACGATATGGGAAAG
ATTCCGACATCTCTCCAGAATCCACAAACCTTGACTTCATTCCCGGCTTGACCTCCACAGTCTTGTCTGA
GCTGGCCACCACTCTGACAAAAACCTCCCCAGCTTCAGGGTGATTCTGGCGCCGCAAAAACTTATTCACT
CTGTCTTCTAAGTGGTTTCCCAATCGTGTGGTCTGCAGCCTCTTAGCACTGAA
