>Addgene plasmid #21088 | CBP-HAT-SP65 | addgene partial sequence | sequence record 107885 | SP6 5'-ATTTAGGTGACACTATAG-3'
GCCGAATTACCATGGACTACAAGGACGACGATGACAAGTCTAGACTCGAGGGATCCACGTCCCGTGTATA
TAAATTTTGCAGTAAACTTGCAGAGGTCTTTGAACAAGAAATTGACCCTGTCATGCAGTCTCTTGGATAT
TGCTGTGGACGAAAGTATGAGTTCTCCCCACAGACTTTGTGCTGTTACGGAAAGCAGCTGTGTACAATTC
CTCGTGATGCAGCCTACTACAGCTATCAGAATAGGTATCATTTCTGTGAGAAGTGTTTCACAGAGATCCA
GGGCGAGAATGTGACCCTGGGTGACGACCCTTCCCAACCTCAGACGACAATTTCCAAGGATCAATTTGAA
AAGAAGAAAAATGATACCTTAGATCCTGAACCTTTTGTTGACTGCAAAGAGTGTGGCCGGAAGATGCATC
AGATTTGTGTTCTACACTATGACATCATTTGGCCTTCAGGTTTTGTGTGTGACAACTGTTTGAAGAAAAC
TGGCAGACCTCGGAAAGAAAACAAATTCAGTGCTAAGAGGCTGCAGACCACACGATTGGGAAACCACTTA
GAAGACAGAGTGAATAAGTTTTTGCGGCGCCAGAATCACCCTGAAGCTGGGGAGGTTTTTGTCAGAGTGG
TGGCCAGCTCAGACAAGACTGTGGAGGTCAAGCCGGGAATGAAGTCAAGGTTTGTGGATTCTGGAGAGAT
GTCGGAATCTTTCCCATATCGTACCAAAGCACTCTTTGCTTTTGAGGAGATCGATGGAGTCGATGTGTGC
TTTTTTGGGATGCATGTGCAAGAATACGGCTCTGATTGCCCCCCACCAAATACAAGGCGTGTATACATAT
CTTATCTGGACAGTATTCATTTCTTCCGGCCCCGCTGCCTCCGGACAGCTGTTTACCATGAGATCCTCAT
CGGATATCTCGAGTATGTGAAGAAATTGGGG
